>Addgene plasmid #183283 | CROP_C9_Puro_DNMT3A | addgene full sequence | sequence record 362619 | Addgene NGS Result
TGTGTGGAATTGTGAGCGGATAACAATTTCACACAGGAAACAGCTATGACCATGATTACGCCAAGCGCGC
AATTAACCCTCACTAAAGGGAACAAAAGCTGGAGCTGCAAGCTTAATGTAGTCTTATGCAATACTCTTGT
AGTCTTGCAACATGGTAACGATGAGTTAGCAACATGCCTTACAAGGAGAGAAAAAGCACCGTGCATGCCG
ATTGGTGGAAGTAAGGTGGTACGATCGTGCCTTATTAGGAAGGCAACAGACGGGTCTGACATGGATTGGA
CGAACCACTGAATTGCCGCATTGCAGAGATATTGTATTTAAGTGCCTAGCTCGATACATAAACGGGTCTC
TCTGGTTAGACCAGATCTGAGCCTGGGAGCTCTCTGGCTAACTAGGGAACCCACTGCTTAAGCCTCAATA
AAGCTTGCCTTGAGTGCTTCAAGTAGTGTGTGCCCGTCTGTTGTGTGACTCTGGTAACTAGAGATCCCTC
AGACCCTTTTAGTCAGTGTGGAAAATCTCTAGCAGTGGCGCCCGAACAGGGACTTGAAAGCGAAAGGGAA
ACCAGAGGAGCTCTCTCGACGCAGGACTCGGCTTGCTGAAGCGCGCACGGCAAGAGGCGAGGGGCGGCGA
CTGGTGAGTACGCCAAAAATTTTGACTAGCGGAGGCTAGAAGGAGAGAGATGGGTGCGAGAGCGTCAGTA
TTAAGCGGGGGAGAATTAGATCGCGATGGGAAAAAATTCGGTTAAGGCCAGGGGGAAAGAAAAAATATAA
ATTAAAACATATAGTATGGGCAAGCAGGGAGCTAGAACGATTCGCAGTTAATCCTGGCCTGTTAGAAACA
TCAGAAGGCTGTAGACAAATACTGGGACAGCTACAACCATCCCTTCAGACAGGATCAGAAGAACTTAGAT
CATTATATAATACAGTAGCAACCCTCTATTGTGTGCATCAAAGGATAGAGATAAAAGACACCAAGGAAGC
TTTAGACAAGATAGAGGAAGAGCAAAACAAAAGTAAGACCACCGCACAGCAAGCGGCCGCTGATCTTCAG
ACCTGGAGGAGGAGATATGAGGGACAATTGGAGAAGTGAATTATATAAATATAAAGTAGTAAAAATTGAA
CCATTAGGAGTAGCACCCACCAAGGCAAAGAGAAGAGTGGTGCAGAGAGAAAAAAGAGCAGTGGGAATAG
GAGCTTTGTTCCTTGGGTTCTTGGGAGCAGCAGGAAGCACTATGGGCGCAGCGTCAATGACGCTGACGGT
ACAGGCCAGACAATTATTGTCTGGTATAGTGCAGCAGCAGAACAATTTGCTGAGGGCTATTGAGGCGCAA
CAGCATCTGTTGCAACTCACAGTCTGGGGCATCAAGCAGCTCCAGGCAAGAATCCTGGCTGTGGAAAGAT
ACCTAAAGGATCAACAGCTCCTGGGGATTTGGGGTTGCTCTGGAAAACTCATTTGCACCACTGCTGTGCC
TTGGAATGCTAGTTGGAGTAATAAATCTCTGGAACAGATTTGGAATCACACGACCTGGATGGAGTGGGAC
AGAGAAATTAACAATTACACAAGCTTAATACACTCCTTAATTGAAGAATCGCAAAACCAGCAAGAAAAGA
ATGAACAAGAATTATTGGAATTAGATAAATGGGCAAGTTTGTGGAATTGGTTTAACATAACAAATTGGCT
GTGGTATATAAAATTATTCATAATGATAGTAGGAGGCTTGGTAGGTTTAAGAATAGTTTTTGCTGTACTT
TCTATAGTGAATAGAGTTAGGCAGGGATATTCACCATTATCGTTTCAGAATCTTGAGACAAATGGCAGTA
TTCATCCACAATTTTAAAAGAAAAGGGGGGATTGGGGGGTACAGTGCAGGGGAAAGAATAGTAGACATAA
TAGCAACAGACATACAAACTAAAGAATTACAAAAACAAATTACAAAAATTCAAAATTTTCGGGTTTATTA
CAGGGACAGCAGAGATCCACTTTGGCGCCGGCTCGAGGGGGCCCGGGTGCAAAGATGGATAAAGTTTTAA
ACAGAGAGGAATCTTTGCAGCTAATGGACCTTCTAGGTCTTGAAAGGAGTGGGAATTGGCTCCGTAGGTC
TTGAAAGGAGTGGGAATTGGCTCCGGTGCCCGTCAGTGGGCAGAGCGCACATCGCCCACAGTCCCCGAGA
AGTTGGGGGGAGGGGTCGGCAATTGATCCGGTGCCTAGAGAAGGTGGCGCGGGGTAAACTGGGAAAGTGA
TGTCGTGTACTGGCTCCGCCTTTTTCCCGAGGGTGGGGGAGAACCGTATATAAGTGCAGTAGTCGCCGTG
AACGTTCTTTTTCGCAACGGGTTTGCCGCCAGAACACAGGACCGGTTCTAGAGCGCTGCCACCATGGACA
AGAAGTACAGCATCGGCCTGGACATCGGCACCAACTCTGTGGGCTGGGCCGTGATCACCGACGAGTACAA
GGTGCCCAGCAAGAAATTCAAGGTGCTGGGCAACACCGACCGGCACAGCATCAAGAAGAACCTGATCGGA
GCCCTGCTGTTCGACAGCGGCGAAACAGCCGAGGCCACCCGGCTGAAGAGAACCGCCAGAAGAAGATACA
CCAGACGGAAGAACCGGATCTGCTATCTGCAAGAGATCTTCAGCAACGAGATGGCCAAGGTGGACGACAG
CTTCTTCCACAGACTGGAAGAGTCCTTCCTGGTGGAAGAGGATAAGAAGCACGAGCGGCACCCCATCTTC
GGCAACATCGTGGACGAGGTGGCCTACCACGAGAAGTACCCCACCATCTACCACCTGAGAAAGAAACTGG
TGGACAGCACCGACAAGGCCGACCTGCGGCTGATCTATCTGGCCCTGGCCCACATGATCAAGTTCCGGGG
CCACTTCCTGATCGAGGGCGACCTGAACCCCGACAACAGCGACGTGGACAAGCTGTTCATCCAGCTGGTG
CAGACCTACAACCAGCTGTTCGAGGAAAACCCCATCAACGCCAGCGGCGTGGACGCCAAGGCCATCCTGT
CTGCCAGACTGAGCAAGAGCAGACGGCTGGAAAATCTGATCGCCCAGCTGCCCGGCGAGAAGAAGAATGG
CCTGTTCGGAAACCTGATTGCCCTGAGCCTGGGCCTGACCCCCAACTTCAAGAGCAACTTCGACCTGGCC
GAGGATGCCAAACTGCAGCTGAGCAAGGACACCTACGACGACGACCTGGACAACCTGCTGGCCCAGATCG
GCGACCAGTACGCCGACCTGTTTCTGGCCGCCAAGAACCTGTCCGACGCCATCCTGCTGAGCGACATCCT
GAGAGTGAACACCGAGATCACCAAGGCCCCCCTGAGCGCCTCTATGATCAAGAGATACGACGAGCACCAC
CAGGACCTGACCCTGCTGAAAGCTCTCGTGCGGCAGCAGCTGCCTGAGAAGTACAAAGAGATTTTCTTCG
ACCAGAGCAAGAACGGCTACGCCGGCTACATTGACGGCGGAGCCAGCCAGGAAGAGTTCTACAAGTTCAT
CAAGCCCATCCTGGAAAAGATGGACGGCACCGAGGAACTGCTCGTGAAGCTGAACAGAGAGGACCTGCTG
CGGAAGCAGCGGACCTTCGACAACGGCAGCATCCCCCACCAGATCCACCTGGGAGAGCTGCACGCCATTC
TGCGGCGGCAGGAAGATTTTTACCCATTCCTGAAGGACAACCGGGAAAAGATCGAGAAGATCCTGACCTT
CCGCATCCCCTACTACGTGGGCCCTCTGGCCAGGGGAAACAGCAGATTCGCCTGGATGACCAGAAAGAGC
GAGGAAACCATCACCCCCTGGAACTTCGAGGAAGTGGTGGACAAGGGCGCTTCCGCCCAGAGCTTCATCG
AGCGGATGACCAACTTCGATAAGAACCTGCCCAACGAGAAGGTGCTGCCCAAGCACAGCCTGCTGTACGA
GTACTTCACCGTGTATAACGAGCTGACCAAAGTGAAATACGTGACCGAGGGAATGAGAAAGCCCGCCTTC
CTGAGCGGCGAGCAGAAAAAGGCCATCGTGGACCTGCTGTTCAAGACCAACCGGAAAGTGACCGTGAAGC
AGCTGAAAGAGGACTACTTCAAGAAAATCGAGTGCTTCGACTCCGTGGAAATCTCCGGCGTGGAAGATCG
GTTCAACGCCTCCCTGGGCACATACCACGATCTGCTGAAAATTATCAAGGACAAGGACTTCCTGGACAAT
GAGGAAAACGAGGACATTCTGGAAGATATCGTGCTGACCCTGACACTGTTTGAGGACAGAGAGATGATCG
AGGAACGGCTGAAAACCTATGCCCACCTGTTCGACGACAAAGTGATGAAGCAGCTGAAGCGGCGGAGATA
CACCGGCTGGGGCAGGCTGAGCCGGAAGCTGATCAACGGCATCCGGGACAAGCAGTCCGGCAAGACAATC
CTGGATTTCCTGAAGTCCGACGGCTTCGCCAACAGAAACTTCATGCAGCTGATCCACGACGACAGCCTGA
CCTTTAAAGAGGACATCCAGAAAGCCCAGGTGTCCGGCCAGGGCGATAGCCTGCACGAGCACATTGCCAA
TCTGGCCGGCAGCCCCGCCATTAAGAAGGGCATCCTGCAGACAGTGAAGGTGGTGGACGAGCTCGTGAAA
GTGATGGGCCGGCACAAGCCCGAGAACATCGTGATCGAAATGGCCAGAGAGAACCAGACCACCCAGAAGG
GACAGAAGAACAGCCGCGAGAGAATGAAGCGGATCGAAGAGGGCATCAAAGAGCTGGGCAGCCAGATCCT
GAAAGAACACCCCGTGGAAAACACCCAGCTGCAGAACGAGAAGCTGTACCTGTACTACCTGCAGAATGGG
CGGGATATGTACGTGGACCAGGAACTGGACATCAACCGGCTGTCCGACTACGATGTGGACCATATCGTGC
CTCAGAGCTTTCTGAAGGACGACTCCATCGACAACAAGGTGCTGACCAGAAGCGACAAGAACCGGGGCAA
GAGCGACAACGTGCCCTCCGAAGAGGTCGTGAAGAAGATGAAGAACTACTGGCGGCAGCTGCTGAACGCC
AAGCTGATTACCCAGAGAAAGTTCGACAATCTGACCAAGGCCGAGAGAGGCGGCCTGAGCGAACTGGATA
AGGCCGGCTTCATCAAGAGACAGCTGGTGGAAACCCGGCAGATCACAAAGCACGTGGCACAGATCCTGGA
CTCCCGGATGAACACTAAGTACGACGAGAATGACAAGCTGATCCGGGAAGTGAAAGTGATCACCCTGAAG
TCCAAGCTGGTGTCCGATTTCCGGAAGGATTTCCAGTTTTACAAAGTGCGCGAGATCAACAACTACCACC
ACGCCCACGACGCCTACCTGAACGCCGTCGTGGGAACCGCCCTGATCAAAAAGTACCCTAAGCTGGAAAG
CGAGTTCGTGTACGGCGACTACAAGGTGTACGACGTGCGGAAGATGATCGCCAAGAGCGAGCAGGAAATC
GGCAAGGCTACCGCCAAGTACTTCTTCTACAGCAACATCATGAACTTTTTCAAGACCGAGATTACCCTGG
CCAACGGCGAGATCCGGAAGCGGCCTCTGATCGAGACAAACGGCGAAACCGGGGAGATCGTGTGGGATAA
GGGCCGGGATTTTGCCACCGTGCGGAAAGTGCTGAGCATGCCCCAAGTGAATATCGTGAAAAAGACCGAG
GTGCAGACAGGCGGCTTCAGCAAAGAGTCTATCCTGCCCAAGAGGAACAGCGATAAGCTGATCGCCAGAA
AGAAGGACTGGGACCCTAAGAAGTACGGCGGCTTCGACAGCCCCACCGTGGCCTATTCTGTGCTGGTGGT
GGCCAAAGTGGAAAAGGGCAAGTCCAAGAAACTGAAGAGTGTGAAAGAGCTGCTGGGGATCACCATCATG
GAAAGAAGCAGCTTCGAGAAGAATCCCATCGACTTTCTGGAAGCCAAGGGCTACAAAGAAGTGAAAAAGG
ACCTGATCATCAAGCTGCCTAAGTACTCCCTGTTCGAGCTGGAAAACGGCCGGAAGAGAATGCTGGCCTC
TGCCGGCGAACTGCAGAAGGGAAACGAACTGGCCCTGCCCTCCAAATATGTGAACTTCCTGTACCTGGCC
AGCCACTATGAGAAGCTGAAGGGCTCCCCCGAGGATAATGAGCAGAAACAGCTGTTTGTGGAACAGCACA
AGCACTACCTGGACGAGATCATCGAGCAGATCAGCGAGTTCTCCAAGAGAGTGATCCTGGCCGACGCTAA
TCTGGACAAAGTGCTGTCCGCCTACAACAAGCACCGGGATAAGCCCATCAGAGAGCAGGCCGAGAATATC
ATCCACCTGTTTACCCTGACCAATCTGGGAGCCCCTGCCGCCTTCAAGTACTTTGACACCACCATCGACC
GGAAGAGGTACACCAGCACCAAAGAGGTGCTGGACGCCACCCTGATCCACCAGAGCATCACCGGCCTGTA
CGAGACACGGATCGACCTGTCTCAGCTGGGAGGCGACAAGCGACCTGCCGCCACAAAGAAGGCTGGACAG
GCTAAGAAGAAGAAAGATTACAAAGACGATGACGATAAGGGATCCGGCGCAACAAACTTCTCTCTGCTGA
AACAAGCCGGAGATGTCGAAGAGAATCCTGGACCGATGACCGAGTACAAGCCCACGGTGCGCCTCGCCAC
CCGCGACGACGTCCCCAGGGCCGTACGCACCCTCGCCGCCGCGTTCGCCGACTACCCCGCCACGCGCCAC
ACCGTCGATCCGGACCGCCACATCGAGCGGGTCACCGAGCTGCAAGAACTCTTCCTCACGCGCGTCGGGC
TCGACATCGGCAAGGTGTGGGTCGCGGACGACGGCGCCGCCGTGGCGGTCTGGACCACGCCGGAGAGCGT
CGAAGCGGGGGCGGTGTTCGCCGAGATCGGCCCGCGCATGGCCGAGTTGAGCGGTTCCCGGCTGGCCGCG
CAGCAACAGATGGAAGGCCTCCTGGCGCCGCACCGGCCCAAGGAGCCCGCGTGGTTCCTGGCCACCGTCG
GAGTCTCGCCCGACCACCAGGGCAAGGGTCTGGGCAGCGCCGTCGTGCTCCCCGGAGTGGAGGCGGCCGA
GCGCGCCGGGGTGCCCGCCTTCCTGGAGACCTCCGCGCCCCGCAACCTCCCCTTCTACGAGCGGCTCGGC
TTCACCGTCACCGCCGACGTCGAGGTGCCCGAAGGACCGCGCACCTGGTGCATGACCCGCAAGCCCGGTG
CCTGAACGCGTTAAGTCGACAATCAACCTCTGGATTACAAAATTTGTGAAAGATTGACTGGTATTCTTAA
CTATGTTGCTCCTTTTACGCTATGTGGATACGCTGCTTTAATGCCTTTGTATCATGCTATTGCTTCCCGT
ATGGCTTTCATTTTCTCCTCCTTGTATAAATCCTGGTTGCTGTCTCTTTATGAGGAGTTGTGGCCCGTTG
TCAGGCAACGTGGCGTGGTGTGCACTGTGTTTGCTGACGCAACCCCCACTGGTTGGGGCATTGCCACCAC
CTGTCAGCTCCTTTCCGGGACTTTCGCTTTCCCCCTCCCTATTGCCACGGCGGAACTCATCGCCGCCTGC
CTTGCCCGCTGCTGGACAGGGGCTCGGCTGTTGGGCACTGACAATTCCGTGGTGTTGTCGGGGAAATCAT
CGTCCTTTCCTTGGCTGCTCGCCTGTGTTGCCACCTGGATTCTGCGCGGGACGTCCTTCTGCTACGTCCC
TTCGGCCCTCAATCCAGCGGACCTTCCTTCCCGCGGCCTGCTGCCGGCTCTGCGGCCTCTTCCGCGTCTT
CGCCTTCGCCCTCAGACGAGTCGGATCTCCCTTTGGGCCGCCTCCCCGCGTCGACTTTAAGACCAATGAC
TTACAAGGCAGCTGTAGATCTTAGCCACTTTTTAAAAGAAAAGGGGGGACTGGAAGGGCTAATTCACTCC
CAACGAAGACAAGATTTCACCATTATCGTTTCAGACCCACCTCCCAACCCCGAGGGGACCCAGAGAGGGC
CTATTTCCCATGATTCCTTCATATTTGCATATACGATACAAGGCTGTTAGAGAGATAATTAGAATTAATT
TGACTGTAAACACAAAGATATTAGTACAAAATACGTGACGTAGAAAGTAATAATTTCTTGGGTAGTTTGC
AGTTTTAAAATTATGTTTTAAAATGGACTATCATATGCTTACCGTAACTTGAAAGTATTTCGATTTCTTG
GCTGTATATATCTTGTGGAAAGGACGAAACACCGAGGATGTGACACTCACCGGGGTTTTAGAGCTAGAAA
TAGCAAGTTAAAATAAGGCTAGTCCGTTATCAACTTGAAAAAGTGGCACCGAGTCGGTGCTTTTTTAAGC
TTGGCGTAACTAGATCTTGAGACACTGCTTTTTGCTTGTACTGGGTCTCTCTGGTTAGACCAGATCTGAG
CCTGGGAGCTCTCTGGCTAACTAGGGAACCCACTGCTTAAGCCTCAATAAAGCTTGCCTTGAGTGCTTCA
AGTAGTGTGTGCCCGTCTGTTGTGTGACTCTGGTAACTAGAGATCCCTCAGACCCTTTTAGTCAGTGTGG
AAAATCTCTAGCAGTACGTATAGTAGTTCATGTCATCTTATTATTCAGTATTTATAACTTGCAAAGAAAT
GAATATCAGAGAGTGAGAGGAACTTGTTTATTGCAGCTTATAATGGTTACAAATAAAGCAATAGCATCAC
AAATTTCACAAATAAAGCATTTTTTTCACTGCATTCTAGTTGTGGTTTGTCCAAACTCATCAATGTATCT
TATCATGTCTGGCTCTAGCTATCCCGCCCCTAACTCCGCCCATCCCGCCCCTAACTCCGCCCAGTTCCGC
CCATTCTCCGCCCCATGGCTGACTAATTTTTTTTATTTATGCAGAGGCCGAGGCCGCCTCGGCCTCTGAG
CTATTCCAGAAGTAGTGAGGAGGCTTTTTTGGAGGCCTAGGGACGTACCCAATTCGCCCTATAGTGAGTC
GTATTACGCGCGCTCACTGGCCGTCGTTTTACAACGTCGTGACTGGGAAAACCCTGGCGTTACCCAACTT
AATCGCCTTGCAGCACATCCCCCTTTCGCCAGCTGGCGTAATAGCGAAGAGGCCCGCACCGATCGCCCTT
CCCAACAGTTGCGCAGCCTGAATGGCGAATGGG
[124 nt withheld, positions 9134-9257]
C
[91 nt withheld, positions 9259-9349]
A
[49 nt withheld, positions 9351-9399]
CCTTTGACGTTGGAGTCCACGTTCTTT
[37 nt withheld, positions 9427-9463]
ACCCTATCTCGGTCTATTCTTTTGATTTATAAGGGATTTTGCCGATTTCGGCCTATTGGTTAAAAAATGA
GCTGATTTAACAAAAATTTAACGCGAATTTTAACAAAATATTAACGCTTACAATTTAGGTGGCACTTTTC
GGGGAAATGTGCGCGGAACCCCTATTTGTTTATTTTTCTAAATACATTCAAATATGTATCCGCTCATGAG
ACAATAACCCTGATAAATGCTTCAATAATATTGAAAAAGGAAGAGTATGAGTATTCAACATTTCCGTGTC
GCCCTTATTCCCTTTTTTGCGGCATTTTGCCTTCCTGTTTTTGCTCACCCAGAAACGCTGGTGAAAGTAA
AAGATGCTGAAGATCAGTTGGGTGCACGAGTGGGTTACATCGAACTGGATCTCAACAGCGGTAAGATCCT
TGAGAGTTTTCGCCCCGAAGAACGTTTTCCAATGATGAGCACTTTTAAAGTTCTGCTATGTGGCGCGGTA
TTATCCCGTATTGACGCCGGGCAAGAGCAACTCGGTCGCCGCATACACTATTCTCAGAATGACTTGGTTG
AGTACTCACCAGTCACAGAAAAGCATCTTACGGATGGCATGACAGTAAGAGAATTATGCAGTGCTGCCAT
AACCATGAGTGATAACACTGCGGCCAACTTACTTCTGACAACGATCGGAGGACCGAAGGAGCTAACCGCT
TTTTTGCACAACATGGGGGATCATGTAACTCGCCTTGATCGTTGGGAACCGGAGCTGAATGAAGCCATAC
CAAACGACGAGCGTGACACCACGATGCCTGTAGCAATGGCAACAACGTTGCGCAAACTATTAACTGGCGA
ACTACTTACTCTAGCTTCCCGGCAACAATTAATAGACTGGATGGAGGCGGATAAAGTTGCAGGACCACTT
CTGCGCTCGGCCCTTCCGGCTGGCTGGTTTATTGCTGATAAATCTGGAGCCGGTGAGCGTGGGTCTCGCG
GTATCATTGCAGCACTGGGGCCAGATGGTAAGCCCTCCCGTATCGTAGTTATCTACACGACGGGGAGTCA
GGCAACTATGGATGAACGAAATAGACAGATCGCTGAGATAGGTGCCTCACTGATTAAGCATTGGTAACTG
TCAGACCAAGTTTACTCATATATACTTTAGATTGATTTAAAACTTCATTTTTAATTTAAAAGGATCTAGG
TGAAGATCCTTTTTGATAATCTCATGACCAAAATCCCTTAACGTGAGTTTTCGTTCCACTGAGCGTCAGA
CCCCGTAGAAAAGATCAAAGGATCTTCTTGAGATCCTTTTTTTCTGCGCGTAATCTGCTGCTTGCAAACA
AAAAAACCACCGCTACCAGCGGTGGTTTGTTTGCCGGATCAAGAGCTACCAACTCTTTTTCCGAAGGTAA
CTGGCTTCAGCAGAGCGCAGATACCAAATACTGTTCTTCTAGTGTAGCCGTAGTTAGGCCACCACTTCAA
GAACTCTGTAGCACCGCCTACATACCTCGCTCTGCTAATCCTGTTACCAGTGGCTGCTGCCAGTGGCGAT
AAGTCGTGTCTTACCGGGTTGGACTCAAGACGATAGTTACCGGATAAGGCGCAGCGGTCGGGCTGAACGG
GGGGTTCGTGCACACAGCCCAGCTTGGAGCGAACGACCTACACCGAACTGAGATACCTACAGCGTGAGCT
ATGAGAAAGCGCCACGCTTCCCGAAGGGAGAAAGGCGGACAGGTATCCGGTAAGCGGCAGGGTCGGAACA
GGAGAGCGCACGAGGGAGCTTCCAGGGGGAAACGCCTGGTATCTTTATAGTCCTGTCGGGTTTCGCCACC
TCTGACTTGAGCGTCGATTTTTGTGATGCTCGTCAGGGGGGCGGAGCCTATGGAAAAACGCCAGCAACGC
GGCCTTTTTACGGTTCCTGGCCTTTTGCTGGCCTTTTGCTCACATGTTCTTTCCTGCGTTATCCCCTGAT
TCTGTGGATAACCGTATTACCGCCTTTGAGTGAGCTGATACCGCTCGCCGCAGCCGAACGACCGAGCGCA
GCGAGTCAGTGAGCGAGGAAGCGGAAGAGCGCCCAATACGCAAACCGCCTCTCCCCGCGCGTTGGCCGAT
TCATTAATGCAGCTGGCACGACAGGTTTCCCGACTGGAAAGCGGGCAGTGAGCGCAACGCAATTAATGTG
AGTTAGCTCACTCATTAGGCACCCCAGGCTTTACACTTTATGCTTCCGGCTCGTATGT
Features (pLannotate 1.2.2; 30 found; start..end, strand, type, name):
      6..28      +  protein_bind   lac operator (fragment): The lac repressor binds to the lac operator to inhibit transcription in E. coli. This inhibition can be relieved by adding lactose or isopropyl-β-D-thiogalactopyranoside (IPTG). lac repressor encoded by lacI
     71..89      +  promoter       T3 promoter: promoter for bacteriophage T3 RNA polymerase
    117..343     +  promoter       RSV promoter: Rous sarcoma virus enhancer/promoter
    344..524     +  LTR            5' LTR (truncated): truncated 5' long terminal repeat (LTR) from HIV-1
    571..696     +  misc_feature   HIV-1 Ψ: packaging signal of human immunodeficiency virus type 1
    680..1043    +  CDS            HIV-1 gag (fragment): gag protein from human immunodeficiency virus 1; gag
   1189..1422    +  misc_feature   RRE: The Rev response element (RRE) of HIV-1 allows for Rev-dependent mRNA export from the nucleus to the cytoplasm.
   1832..1949    +  misc_feature   cPPT/CTS: central polypurine tract and central termination sequence of HIV-1
   2015..2081    +  CDS            small t antigen (fragment): SV40 (simian virus 40) small t antigen
   2095..2112    +  CDS            small t antigen (fragment): SV40 (simian virus 40) small t antigen
   2138..2349    +  promoter       EF-1α core promoter: core promoter for human elongation factor EF-1α
   2374..6477    +  CDS            Cas9: Cas9 (Csn1) endonuclease from the Streptococcus pyogenes Type II CRISPR/Cas system generates RNA-guided double strand breaks in DNA
   6616..7215    +  CDS            PuroR (fragment): puromycin N-acetyltransferase; pac from Streptomyces; confers resistance to puromycin
   7231..7819    +  misc_feature   WPRE: woodchuck hepatitis virus posttranscriptional regulatory element
   7815..7925    +  CDS            nef (fragment): NEF_HV1LA - Experimental evidence at protein level: Swiss-Prot protein existence level 1. Extracellular Nef protein targets CD4(+) T-lymphocytes for apoptosis by interacting with CXCR4 surface receptors. From Human immunodeficiency virus type 1 group M subtype B (isolate Lai) (HIV-1).
   7945..7971    +  CDS            Rev (fragment): human immunodeficiency virus 1 (HIV-1) Rev protein; rev; enhances nuclear export of unspliced and incompletely spliced viral mRNAs
   7975..8215    +  promoter       U6 promoter: RNA polymerase III promoter for human U6 snRNA
   8245..8320    +  misc_RNA       gRNA scaffold: guide RNA scaffold for the Streptococcus pyogenes CRISPR/Cas9 system
   8373..8553    +  LTR            5' LTR (truncated): truncated 5' long terminal repeat (LTR) from HIV-1
   8631..8752    +  polyA_signal   SV40 poly(A) signal: SV40 polyadenylation signal
   8792..8927    +  rep_origin     SV40 ori: SV40 origin of replication
   8948..8966    -  promoter       T7 promoter: promoter for bacteriophage T7 RNA polymerase
   8974..9129    +  CDS            lacZα (fragment): LacZα fragment of β-galactosidase; lacZ fragment
   9134..9562    +  rep_origin     f1 ori (sequence partly withheld): f1 bacteriophage origin of replication; arrow indicates direction of (+) strand synthesis
   9615..9719    +  promoter       AmpR promoter: bla
   9720..10580   +  CDS            AmpR: β-lactamase; bla; confers resistance to ampicillin, carbenicillin, and related antibiotics
  10751..11339   +  rep_origin     ori: high-copy-number ColE1/pMB1/pBR322/pUC origin of replication
  11522..11614   +  CDS            lacI (fragment): lac repressor; lacI; The lac repressor binds to the lac operator to inhibit transcription in E. coli. This inhibition can be relieved by adding lactose or isopropyl-β-D-thiogalactopyranoside (IPTG).
  11627..11648   +  protein_bind   CAP binding site: CAP binding activates transcription in the presence of cAMP. E. coli catabolite activator protein
  11663..2       +  promoter       lac promoter (across the origin): promoter for the E. coli lac operon
