[The description below was written by a language model from this plasmid's Addgene catalogue record and pLannotate feature annotations shown in this document.]
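Description:
CROP_C9_Puro_DNMT3A is an all-in-one lentiviral CRISPR knockout plasmid built on the CROPseq backbone, carrying both SpCas9 and a single guide RNA directed against DNMT3A. It is propagated in E. coli as a high-copy plasmid through a ColE1/pUC-type origin with ampicillin selection (AmpR). An f1 origin, an SV40 origin and remnants of lac, T3 and T7 cloning-vector sequences are also annotated in the backbone.

The viral portion is laid out like a third-generation transfer vector. An RSV promoter drives a truncated HIV-1 5' LTR, followed by the Ψ packaging signal with a gag fragment, the RRE for Rev-dependent nuclear export, and the cPPT/CTS. Downstream, an EF-1α core promoter drives the Streptococcus pyogenes Cas9 coding sequence, followed by a puromycin N-acetyltransferase gene for selecting transduced mammalian cells and then a WPRE to enhance transcript expression. The feature table does not annotate the element linking Cas9 to PuroR, so how the two are co-expressed is not stated.

The human U6 promoter and gRNA scaffold lie after the WPRE and immediately before the second truncated LTR annotation. This matches the CROPseq design, in which the guide cassette sits within the 3' LTR region. There it is copied during reverse transcription and also included in the polyadenylated Pol II transcript, which lets guide identity be read out from mRNA. The 20-nt DNMT3A spacer, introduced by Gibson cloning, would occupy the gap between the U6 promoter and the scaffold.

The construct is intended for lentiviral delivery and puromycin selection to disrupt DNMT3A. The associated publication concerns screening for cancer vulnerabilities in engineered ex vivo cultures.
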