Addgene plasmid #183283: CROP_C9_Puro_DNMT3A
Purpose: All-in-One CRISPRko system with a guide RNA that targets DNMT3A gene
Depositing lab: Prashant Mali. Depositing organization: University of California, San Diego (UCSD). Publication: Integrated genome and tissue engineering enables screening of cancer vulnerabilities in physiologically relevant perfusable ex vivo cultures. Hu M, Lei XY, Larson JD, McAlonis M, Ford K, McDonald D, Mach K, Rusert JM, Wechsler-Reya RJ, Mali P. Biomaterials. 2022 Jan;280:121276. doi: 10.1016/j.biomaterials.2021.121276. Epub 2021 Dec 2. PubMed 34890975.
Backbone
  Vector backbone: CROPseq
  Vector type: Lentiviral
Growth in bacteria
  Bacterial resistance: Ampicillin, 100 μg/mL
  Growth temperature: 37°C
  Growth strain: NEB Stable
  Copy number: High Copy
Gene/Insert
  Gene/Insert name: DNMT3A
  gRNA/shRNA sequence: AGGATGTGACACTCACCGGG
  Species: Synthetic
  Cloning method: Gibson Cloning
Terms and licenses: Academic/Nonprofit Terms; Industry Terms: Not Available to Industry
How to cite: CROP_C9_Puro_DNMT3A was a gift from Prashant Mali (Addgene plasmid # 183283 ; http://n2t.net/addgene:183283 ; RRID:Addgene_183283)
